>Addgene plasmid #144674 | TFORF3198 | addgene full sequence | sequence record 350531 | Addgene NGS Result
GGCTCCGGTGCCCGTCAGTGGGCAGAGCGCACATCGCCCACAGTCCCCGAGAAGTTGGGGGGAGGGGTCG
GCAATTGAACCGGTGCCTAGAGAAGGTGGCGCGGGGTAAACTGGGAAAGTGATGTCGTGTACTGGCTCCG
CCTTTTTCCCGAGGGTGGGGGAGAACCGTATATAAGTGCAGTAGTCGCCGTGAACGTTCTTTTTCGCAAC
GGGTTTGCCGCCAGAACACAGGTAAGTGCCGTGTGTGGTTCCCGCGGGCCTGGCCTCTTTACGGGTTATG
GCCCTTGCGTGCCTTGAATTACTTCCACCTGGCTGCAGTACGTGATTCTTGATCCCGAGCTTCGGGTTGG
AAGTGGGTGGGAGAGTTCGAGGCCTTGCGCTTAAGGAGCCCCTTCGCCTCGTGCTTGAGTTGAGGCCTGG
CCTGGGCGCTGGGGCCGCCGCGTGCGAATCTGGTGGCACCTTCGCGCCTGTCTCGCTGCTTTCGATAAGT
CTCTAGCCATTTAAAATTTTTGATGACCTGCTGCGACGCTTTTTTTCTGGCAAGATAGTCTTGTAAATGC
GGGCCAAGATCTGCACACTGGTATTTCGGTTTTTGGGGCCGCGGGCGGCGACGGGGCCCGTGCGTCCCAG
CGCACATGTTCGGCGAGGCGGGGCCTGCGAGCGCGGCCACCGAGAATCGGACGGGGGTAGTCTCAAGCTG
GCCGGCCTGCTCTGGTGCCTGGCCTCGCGCCGCCGTGTATCGCCCCGCCCTGGGCGGCAAGGCTGGCCCG
GTCGGCACCAGTTGCGTGAGCGGAAAGATGGCCGCTTCCCGGCCCTGCTGCAGGGAGCTCAAAATGGAGG
ACGCGGCGCTCGGGAGAGCGGGCGGGTGAGTCACCCACACAAAGGAAAAGGGCCTTTCCGTCCTCAGCCG
TCGCTTCATGTGACTCCACGGAGTACCGGGCGCCGTCCAGGCACCTCGATTAGTTCTCGAGCTTTTGGAG
TACGTCGTCTTTAGGTTGGGGGGAGGGGTTTTATGCGATGGAGTTTCCCCACACTGAGTGGGTGGAGACT
GAAGTTAGGCCAGCTTGGCACTTGATGTAATTCTCCTTGGAATTTGCCCTTTTTGAGTTTGGATCTTGGT
TCATTCTCAAGCCTCAGACAGTGGTTCAAAGTTTTTTTCTTCCATTTCAGGTGTCGTGAGGCTAGCATCG
ATTGATCAACAAGTTTGTACAAAAAAGTTGACATGCCCAAAGTCTTCCTGGTGAAGAGGAGGAGCCTGGG
GGTCTCGGTCCGCAGCTGGGATGAGCTCCCGGATGAGAAAAGGGCAGACACCTACATCCCAGTGGGCCTA
GGCCGCCTGCTCCACGACCCCCCCGAGGACTGCCGCAGCGACGGCGGCAGCAGCAGCGGCAGCGGCAGCA
GCAGCGCGGGGGAGCCTGGAGGAGCAGAGAGCAGCTCGTCCCCGCACGCCCCCGAGAGCGAAACCCCCGA
GCCCGGCGACGCCGAGGGCCCCGATGGACACCTGGCGACCAAGCAGCGCCCGGTCGCCAGATCGAAAATC
AAGTTCACCACAGGCACGTGCAGCGACTCGGTGGTTCACAGCTGTGACCTGTGTGGCAAGGGCTTCCGTC
TGCAGCGCATGCTGAACCGTCACCTCAAGTGCCACAACCAGGTGAAAAGACACCTGTGCACCTTCTGCGG
CAAGGGCTTCAACGACACCTTCGACCTGAAGAGGCACGTCCGCACACACACAGGCATTCGTCCCTACAAA
TGCAACGTCTGCAATAAAGCCTTCACCCAGCGCTGCTCTCTGGAGTCCCACCTGAAGAAAATCCATGGGG
TGCAGCAGCAGTATGCCTATAAGCAGCGGCGGGACAAGCTCTACGTCTGCGAGGATTGCGGCTACACGGG
CCCCACCCAGGAGGACCTGTACCTGCACGTGAACAGTGCCCATCCGGGCAGCTCGTTTCTCAAAAAGACA
TCTAAAAAACTGGCAGCCCTTCTGCAGGGCAAGCTGACATCCGCACACCAGGAGAATACCAGCCTGAGTG
AGGAGGAGGAGAGGAAGTGCTCAACTTTCTTGTACAAAGTGGTTGATATCGGTAAGCCTATCCCTAACCC
TCTCCTCGGTCTCGATTCTACGTAGTAATGAACTAGTCCGTAACTTGAAAGTATTTCGATTTCTTGGCTT
TATATATCTTGTGGAAAGGACGAGCAAGGTGGTGTTTACCTGCATCAACGCGTTAAGTCGACAATCAACC
TCTGGATTACAAAATTTGTGAAAGATTGACTGGTATTCTTAACTATGTTGCTCCTTTTACGCTATGTGGA
TACGCTGCTTTAATGCCTTTGTATCATGCTATTGCTTCCCGTATGGCTTTCATTTTCTCCTCCTTGTATA
AATCCTGGTTGCTGTCTCTTTATGAGGAGTTGTGGCCCGTTGTCAGGCAACGTGGCGTGGTGTGCACTGT
GTTTGCTGACGCAACCCCCACTGGTTGGGGCATTGCCACCACCTGTCAGCTCCTTTCCGGGACTTTCGCT
TTCCCCCTCCCTATTGCCACGGCGGAACTCATCGCCGCCTGCCTTGCCCGCTGCTGGACAGGGGCTCGGC
TGTTGGGCACTGACAATTCCGTGGTGTTGTCGGGGAAATCATCGTCCTTTCCTTGGCTGCTCGCCTGTGT
TGCCACCTGGATTCTGCGCGGGACGTCCTTCTGCTACGTCCCTTCGGCCCTCAATCCAGCGGACCTTCCT
TCCCGCGGCCTGCTGCCGGCTCTGCGGCCTCTTCCGCGTCTTCGCCTTCGCCCTCAGACGAGTCGGATCT
CCCTTTGGGCCGCCTCCCCGCGTCGACTTTAAGACCAATGACTTACAAGGCAGCTGTAGATCTTAGCCAC
TTTTTAAAAGAAAAGGGGGGACTGGAAGGGCTAATTCACTCCCAACGAAGACAAGATCTGCTTTTTGCTT
GTACTGGGTCTCTCTGGTTAGACCAGATCTGAGCCTGGGAGCTCTCTGGCTAACTAGGGAACCCACTGCT
TAAGCCTCAATAAAGCTTGCCTTGAGTGCTTCAAGTAGTGTGTGCCCGTCTGTTGTGTGACTCTGGTAAC
TAGAGATCCCTCAGACCCTTTTAGTCAGTGTGGAAAATCTCTAGCAGTACGTATAGTAGTTCATGTCATC
TTATTATTCAGTATTTATAACTTGCAAAGAAATGAATATCAGAGAGTGAGAGGAACTTGTTTATTGCAGC
TTATAATGGTTACAAATAAAGCAATAGCATCACAAATTTCACAAATAAAGCATTTTTTTCACTGCATTCT
AGTTGTGGTTTGTCCAAACTCATCAATGTATCTTATCATGTCTGGCTCTAGCTATCCCGCCCCTAACTCC
GCCCATCCCGCCCCTAACTCCGCCCAGTTCCGCCCATTCTCCGCCCCATGGCTGACTAATTTTTTTTATT
TATGCAGAGGCCGAGGCCGCCTCGGCCTCTGAGCTATTCCAGAAGTAGTGAGGAGGCTTTTTTGGAGGCC
TAGGGACGTACCCAATTCGCCCTATAGTGAGTCGTATTACGCGCGCTCACTGGCCGTCGTTTTACAACGT
CGTGACTGGGAAAACCCTGGCGTTACCCAACTTAATCGCCTTGCAGCACATCCCCCTTTCGCCAGCTGGC
GTAATAGCGAAGAGGCCCGCACCGATCGCCCTTCCCAACAGTTGCGCAGCCTGAATGGCGAATGGG
[124 nt withheld, positions 3707-3830]
C
[91 nt withheld, positions 3832-3922]
A
[49 nt withheld, positions 3924-3972]
CCTTTGACGTTGGAGTCCACGTTCTTT
[37 nt withheld, positions 4000-4036]
ACCCTATCTCGGTCTATTCTTTTGATTTATAAGGGATTTTGCCGATTTCGGCCTATTGGTTAAAAAATGA
GCTGATTTAACAAAAATTTAACGCGAATTTTAACAAAATATTAACGCTTACAATTTAGGTGGCACTTTTC
GGGGAAATGTGCGCGGAACCCCTATTTGTTTATTTTTCTAAATACATTCAAATATGTATCCGCTCATGAG
ACAATAACCCTGATAAATGCTTCAATAATATTGAAAAAGGAAGAGTATGAGTATTCAACATTTCCGTGTC
GCCCTTATTCCCTTTTTTGCGGCATTTTGCCTTCCTGTTTTTGCTCACCCAGAAACGCTGGTGAAAGTAA
AAGATGCTGAAGATCAGTTGGGTGCACGAGTGGGTTACATCGAACTGGATCTCAACAGCGGTAAGATCCT
TGAGAGTTTTCGCCCCGAAGAACGTTTTCCAATGATGAGCACTTTTAAAGTTCTGCTATGTGGCGCGGTA
TTATCCCGTATTGACGCCGGGCAAGAGCAACTCGGTCGCCGCATACACTATTCTCAGAATGACTTGGTTG
AGTACTCACCAGTCACAGAAAAGCATCTTACGGATGGCATGACAGTAAGAGAATTATGCAGTGCTGCCAT
AACCATGAGTGATAACACTGCGGCCAACTTACTTCTGACAACGATCGGAGGACCGAAGGAGCTAACCGCT
TTTTTGCACAACATGGGGGATCATGTAACTCGCCTTGATCGTTGGGAACCGGAGCTGAATGAAGCCATAC
CAAACGACGAGCGTGACACCACGATGCCTGTAGCAATGGCAACAACGTTGCGCAAACTATTAACTGGCGA
ACTACTTACTCTAGCTTCCCGGCAACAATTAATAGACTGGATGGAGGCGGATAAAGTTGCAGGACCACTT
CTGCGCTCGGCCCTTCCGGCTGGCTGGTTTATTGCTGATAAATCTGGAGCCGGTGAGCGTGGGTCTCGCG
GTATCATTGCAGCACTGGGGCCAGATGGTAAGCCCTCCCGTATCGTAGTTATCTACACGACGGGGAGTCA
GGCAACTATGGATGAACGAAATAGACAGATCGCTGAGATAGGTGCCTCACTGATTAAGCATTGGTAACTG
TCAGACCAAGTTTACTCATATATACTTTAGATTGATTTAAAACTTCATTTTTAATTTAAAAGGATCTAGG
TGAAGATCCTTTTTGATAATCTCATGACCAAAATCCCTTAACGTGAGTTTTCGTTCCACTGAGCGTCAGA
CCCCGTAGAAAAGATCAAAGGATCTTCTTGAGATCCTTTTTTTCTGCGCGTAATCTGCTGCTTGCAAACA
AAAAAACCACCGCTACCAGCGGTGGTTTGTTTGCCGGATCAAGAGCTACCAACTCTTTTTCCGAAGGTAA
CTGGCTTCAGCAGAGCGCAGATACCAAATACTGTTCTTCTAGTGTAGCCGTAGTTAGGCCACCACTTCAA
GAACTCTGTAGCACCGCCTACATACCTCGCTCTGCTAATCCTGTTACCAGTGGCTGCTGCCAGTGGCGAT
AAGTCGTGTCTTACCGGGTTGGACTCAAGACGATAGTTACCGGATAAGGCGCAGCGGTCGGGCTGAACGG
GGGGTTCGTGCACACAGCCCAGCTTGGAGCGAACGACCTACACCGAACTGAGATACCTACAGCGTGAGCT
ATGAGAAAGCGCCACGCTTCCCGAAGGGAGAAAGGCGGACAGGTATCCGGTAAGCGGCAGGGTCGGAACA
GGAGAGCGCACGAGGGAGCTTCCAGGGGGAAACGCCTGGTATCTTTATAGTCCTGTCGGGTTTCGCCACC
TCTGACTTGAGCGTCGATTTTTGTGATGCTCGTCAGGGGGGCGGAGCCTATGGAAAAACGCCAGCAACGC
GGCCTTTTTACGGTTCCTGGCCTTTTGCTGGCCTTTTGCTCACATGTTCTTTCCTGCGTTATCCCCTGAT
TCTGTGGATAACCGTATTACCGCCTTTGAGTGAGCTGATACCGCTCGCCGCAGCCGAACGACCGAGCGCA
GCGAGTCAGTGAGCGAGGAAGCGGAAGAGCGCCCAATACGCAAACCGCCTCTCCCCGCGCGTTGGCCGAT
TCATTAATGCAGCTGGCACGACAGGTTTCCCGACTGGAAAGCGGGCAGTGAGCGCAACGCAATTAATGTG
AGTTAGCTCACTCATTAGGCACCCCAGGCTTTACACTTTATGCTTCCGGCTCGTATGTTGTGTGGAATTG
TGAGCGGATAACAATTTCACACAGGAAACAGCTATGACCATGATTACGCCAAGCGCGCAATTAACCCTCA
CTAAAGGGAACAAAAGCTGGAGCTGCAAGCTTAATGTAGTCTTATGCAATACTCTTGTAGTCTTGCAACA
TGGTAACGATGAGTTAGCAACATGCCTTACAAGGAGAGAAAAAGCACCGTGCATGCCGATTGGTGGAAGT
AAGGTGGTACGATCGTGCCTTATTAGGAAGGCAACAGACGGGTCTGACATGGATTGGACGAACCACTGAA
TTGCCGCATTGCAGAGATATTGTATTTAAGTGCCTAGCTCGATACATAAACGGGTCTCTCTGGTTAGACC
AGATCTGAGCCTGGGAGCTCTCTGGCTAACTAGGGAACCCACTGCTTAAGCCTCAATAAAGCTTGCCTTG
AGTGCTTCAAGTAGTGTGTGCCCGTCTGTTGTGTGACTCTGGTAACTAGAGATCCCTCAGACCCTTTTAG
TCAGTGTGGAAAATCTCTAGCAGTGGCGCCCGAACAGGGACTTGAAAGCGAAAGGGAAACCAGAGGAGCT
CTCTCGACGCAGGACTCGGCTTGCTGAAGCGCGCACGGCAAGAGGCGAGGGGCGGCGACTGGTGAGTACG
CCAAAAATTTTGACTAGCGGAGGCTAGAAGGAGAGAGATGGGTGCGAGAGCGTCAGTATTAAGCGGGGGA
GAATTAGATCGCGATGGGAAAAAATTCGGTTAAGGCCAGGGGGAAAGAAAAAATATAAATTAAAACATAT
AGTATGGGCAAGCAGGGAGCTAGAACGATTCGCAGTTAATCCTGGCCTGTTAGAAACATCAGAAGGCTGT
AGACAAATACTGGGACAGCTACAACCATCCCTTCAGACAGGATCAGAAGAACTTAGATCATTATATAATA
CAGTAGCAACCCTCTATTGTGTGCATCAAAGGATAGAGATAAAAGACACCAAGGAAGCTTTAGACAAGAT
AGAGGAAGAGCAAAACAAAAGTAAGACCACCGCACAGCAAGCGGCCGCTGATCTTCAGACCTGGAGGAGG
AGATATGAGGGACAATTGGAGAAGTGAATTATATAAATATAAAGTAGTAAAAATTGAACCATTAGGAGTA
GCACCCACCAAGGCAAAGAGAAGAGTGGTGCAGAGAGAAAAAAGAGCAGTGGGAATAGGAGCTTTGTTCC
TTGGGTTCTTGGGAGCAGCAGGAAGCACTATGGGCGCAGCGTCAATGACGCTGACGGTACAGGCCAGACA
ATTATTGTCTGGTATAGTGCAGCAGCAGAACAATTTGCTGAGGGCTATTGAGGCGCAACAGCATCTGTTG
CAACTCACAGTCTGGGGCATCAAGCAGCTCCAGGCAAGAATCCTGGCTGTGGAAAGATACCTAAAGGATC
AACAGCTCCTGGGGATTTGGGGTTGCTCTGGAAAACTCATTTGCACCACTGCTGTGCCTTGGAATGCTAG
TTGGAGTAATAAATCTCTGGAACAGATTTGGAATCACACGACCTGGATGGAGTGGGACAGAGAAATTAAC
AATTACACAAGCTTAATACACTCCTTAATTGAAGAATCGCAAAACCAGCAAGAAAAGAATGAACAAGAAT
TATTGGAATTAGATAAATGGGCAAGTTTGTGGAATTGGTTTAACATAACAAATTGGCTGTGGTATATAAA
ATTATTCATAATGATAGTAGGAGGCTTGGTAGGTTTAAGAATAGTTTTTGCTGTACTTTCTATAGTGAAT
AGAGTTAGGCAGGGATATTCACCATTATCGTTTCAGACCCACCTCCCAACCCCGAGGGGACCCATGCATT
GCATCTCAATTAGTCAGCAACCAGGTGTGGAAAGTCCCCAGGCTCCCCAGCAGGCAGAAGTATGCAAAGC
ATGCGTCTCAATTAGTCAGCAACCATAGTCCCGCCCCTAACTCCGCCCATCCCGCCCCTAACTCCGCCCA
GTTCCGCCCATTCTCCGCCCCATGGCTGACTAATTTTTTTTATTTATGCAGAGGCCGAGGCCGCCTCGGC
CTCTGAGCTATTCCAGAAGTAGTGAGGAGGCTTTTTTGGAGGCCTAGGCTTTTGCAAAAAGCTTTCTAGA
GGTACCACCGGAGCTTACCATGACCGAGTACAAGCCCACGGTGCGCCTCGCCACCCGCGACGACGTCCCC
AGGGCCGTACGCACCCTCGCCGCCGCGTTCGCCGACTACCCCGCCACGCGCCACACCGTCGATCCGGACC
GCCACATCGAGCGGGTCACCGAGCTGCAAGAACTCTTCCTCACGCGCGTCGGGCTCGACATCGGCAAGGT
GTGGGTCGCGGACGACGGCGCCGCCGTGGCGGTCTGGACCACGCCGGAGAGCGTCGAAGCGGGGGCGGTG
TTCGCCGAGATCGGCCCGCGCATGGCCGAGTTGAGCGGTTCCCGGCTGGCCGCGCAGCAACAGATGGAAG
GCCTCCTGGCGCCGCACCGGCCCAAGGAGCCCGCGTGGTTCCTGGCCACCGTCGGCGTCTCGCCCGACCA
CCAGGGCAAGGGTCTGGGCAGCGCCGTCGTGCTCCCCGGAGTGGAGGCGGCCGAGCGCGCCGGGGTGCCC
GCCTTCCTGGAGACCTCCGCGCCCCGCAACCTCCCCTTCTACGAGCGGCTCGGCTTCACCGTCACCGCCG
ACGTCGAGGTGCCCGAAGGACCGCGCACCTGGTGCATGACCCGCAAGCCCGGTGCCAGTTAACGAATTCT
AGATCTTGAGACAAATGGCAGTATTCATCCACAATTTTAAAAGAAAAGGGGGGATTGGGGGGTACAGTGC
AGGGGAAAGAATAGTAGACATAATAGCAACAGACATACAAACTAAAGAATTACAAAAACAAATTACAAAA
ATTCAAAATTTTCGGGTTTATTACAGGGACAGCAGAGATCCACTTTGGCGCCGGCTCGAGGCCTGCAGGT
GCAAAGATGGATAAAGTTTTAAACAGAGAGGAATCTTTGCAGCTAATGGACCTTCTAGGTCTTGAAAGGA
GTGGGAATT
Features (pLannotate 1.2.2; 34 found; start..end, strand, type, name):
      1..1179    +  promoter       EF-1α promoter: strong constitutive promoter for human elongation factor EF-1α
   1200..1217    +  protein_bind   attB1 (fragment): mutant version of attB; core recombination site for the Gateway® BP reaction BP Clonase™
   1223..2047    +  CDS            OVOL2: OVOL2_HUMAN - Also known as ZNF339. Experimental evidence at protein level: Swiss-Prot protein existence level 1. Zinc-finger transcription repressor factor (PubMed:19700410). Plays a critical role in maintaining the identity of epithelial lineages by suppressing epithelial-to mesenchymal transition (EMT) mainly through the repression of ZEB1, an EMT inducer (By similarity). Positively regulates neuronal differentiation (By similarity). Suppresses cell cycling and terminal differentiation of keratinocytes by directly repressing MYC and NOTCH1 (PubMed:19700410). Important for the correct develo
   2055..2072    -  protein_bind   attB2 (fragment): mutant version of attB; core recombination site for the Gateway® BP reaction BP Clonase™
   2081..2122    +  CDS            V5 tag: epitope tag from simian virus 5
   2138..2191    +  promoter       U6 promoter (fragment): RNA polymerase III promoter for human U6 snRNA
   2233..2821    +  misc_feature   WPRE: woodchuck hepatitis virus posttranscriptional regulatory element
   2872..2891    +  misc_feature   cPPT/CTS (fragment): central polypurine tract and central termination sequence of HIV-1
   2893..3126    +  LTR            3' LTR (ΔU3): self-inactivating 3' long terminal repeat (LTR) from HIV-1
   3204..3325    +  polyA_signal   SV40 poly(A) signal: SV40 polyadenylation signal
   3365..3500    +  rep_origin     SV40 ori: SV40 origin of replication
   3521..3539    -  promoter       T7 promoter: promoter for bacteriophage T7 RNA polymerase
   3547..3702    +  CDS            lacZα (fragment): LacZα fragment of β-galactosidase; lacZ fragment
   3707..4135    +  rep_origin     f1 ori (sequence partly withheld): f1 bacteriophage origin of replication; arrow indicates direction of (+) strand synthesis
   4188..4292    +  promoter       AmpR promoter: bla
   4293..5153    +  CDS            AmpR: β-lactamase; bla; confers resistance to ampicillin, carbenicillin, and related antibiotics
   5324..5912    +  rep_origin     ori: high-copy-number ColE1/pMB1/pBR322/pUC origin of replication
   6095..6187    +  CDS            lacI (fragment): lac repressor; lacI; The lac repressor binds to the lac operator to inhibit transcription in E. coli. This inhibition can be relieved by adding lactose or isopropyl-β-D-thiogalactopyranoside (IPTG).
   6200..6221    +  protein_bind   CAP binding site: CAP binding activates transcription in the presence of cAMP. E. coli catabolite activator protein
   6236..6266    +  promoter       lac promoter: promoter for the E. coli lac operon
   6274..6290    +  protein_bind   lac operator: The lac repressor binds to the lac operator to inhibit transcription in E. coli. This inhibition can be relieved by adding lactose or isopropyl-β-D-thiogalactopyranoside (IPTG). lac repressor encoded by lacI
   6335..6353    +  promoter       T3 promoter: promoter for bacteriophage T3 RNA polymerase
   6381..6607    +  promoter       RSV promoter: Rous sarcoma virus enhancer/promoter
   6608..6788    +  LTR            5' LTR (truncated): truncated 5' long terminal repeat (LTR) from HIV-1
   6835..6960    +  misc_feature   HIV-1 Ψ: packaging signal of human immunodeficiency virus type 1
   6944..7307    +  CDS            HIV-1 gag (fragment): gag protein from human immunodeficiency virus 1; gag
   7453..7686    +  misc_feature   RRE: The Rev response element (RRE) of HIV-1 allows for Rev-dependent mRNA export from the nucleus to the cytoplasm.
   8063..8089    +  CDS            Rev (fragment): human immunodeficiency virus 1 (HIV-1) Rev protein; rev; enhances nuclear export of unspliced and incompletely spliced viral mRNAs
   8096..8119    +  promoter       SV40 promoter (fragment): SV40 early promoter
   8120..8191    +  promoter       SV40 promoter (fragment): SV40 enhancer and early promoter
   8215..8350    +  rep_origin     SV40 ori: SV40 origin of replication
   8396..8992    +  CDS            PuroR (fragment): puromycin N-acetyltransferase; pac from Streptomyces; confers resistance to puromycin
   9041..9158    +  misc_feature   cPPT/CTS: central polypurine tract and central termination sequence of HIV-1
   9223..9289    +  CDS            small t antigen (fragment): SV40 (simian virus 40) small t antigen
