[The description below was written by a language model from this plasmid's Addgene catalogue record and pLannotate feature annotations shown in this document.]
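Description:
TFORF3198 is a lentiviral mammalian expression plasmid built on the pLX_TRC317 backbone, one member of a barcoded transcription factor ORF collection. It carries the human OVOL2 open reading frame, which encodes a zinc-finger transcriptional repressor that helps maintain epithelial identity by suppressing epithelial-to-mesenchymal transition. The ORF was introduced by Gateway cloning and sits between residual attB1 and attB2 sites. It is driven by the strong constitutive EF-1α promoter and fused in frame to a C-terminal V5 epitope tag for detection. A WPRE downstream of the cassette enhances transcript stability and expression. According to the catalogue entry, each plasmid in the collection has a unique 24-bp barcode that identifies its transcription factor. The feature table does not annotate this barcode, though a short U6 promoter fragment lying between the V5 tag and the WPRE may mark that region.

The viral framework is third-generation in style. An RSV promoter drives a truncated HIV-1 5' LTR, followed by the Ψ packaging signal, a gag fragment, the RRE for Rev-dependent export and a cPPT/CTS, and the unit ends in a self-inactivating ΔU3 3' LTR. Within the proviral region, an SV40 early promoter expresses puromycin N-acetyltransferase, allowing selection of transduced cells. In bacteria the plasmid is maintained through a high-copy ColE1/pUC origin and ampicillin resistance, and an f1 origin is also present. The depositor notes that the plasmid can undergo recombination. The construct is intended for overexpressing OVOL2 in mammalian cells, either individually or in pooled screens where barcode readout reveals which factors drive a phenotype such as directed differentiation.
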