Addgene plasmid #144674: TFORF3198
Purpose: Lentiviral vector for overexpressing transcription factor ORFs with unique 24-bp barcodes. Barcodes facilitate identification of transcription factors in pooled screens.
Depositing lab: Feng Zhang. Depositing organization: Broad Institute. Publication: A transcription factor atlas of directed differentiation. Joung J, Ma S, Tay T, Geiger-Schuller KR, Kirchgatterer PC, Verdine VK, Guo B, Arias-Garcia MA, Allen WE, Singh A, Kuksenko O, Abudayyeh OO, Gootenberg JS, Fu Z, Macrae RK, Buenrostro JD, Regev A, Zhang F. Cell. 2023 Jan 5;186(1):209-229.e26. doi: 10.1016/j.cell.2022.11.026. PubMed 36608654.
Backbone
  Vector backbone: pLX_TRC317
  Backbone manufacturer: Broad Institute Genetic Perturbation Platform
  Backbone size w/o insert (bp): 8264
  Vector type: Mammalian Expression, Lentiviral
  Selectable markers: Puromycin
Growth in bacteria
  Bacterial resistance: Ampicillin, 100 μg/mL
  Growth temperature: 37°C
  Growth strain: NEB Stable
  Copy number: High Copy
Gene/Insert
  Gene/Insert name: OVOL2
  Species: H. sapiens (human)
  Insert size (bp): 1031
  Entrez Gene: OVOL2 (a.k.a. CHED, CHED1, CHED2, EUROIMAGE566589, PPCD1, ZNF339)
  Promoter: EF1a
  Tag / fusion protein: V5 (C terminal on insert)
  Cloning method: Gateway Cloning
  Sequencing primers: 5′ GGGTGGAGACTGAAGTTAGGCCAG; 3′ CACATAGCGTAAAAGGAGCAACATAG
Resource information
  A portion of this plasmid was derived from a plasmid made by: Broad Institute Genetic Perturbation Platform
Terms and licenses: Academic/Nonprofit Terms; Industry Terms: Not Available to Industry
Depositor comments: NM_021220.3 Please test multiple small colonies in case of plasmid recombination. To make this collection available in a timely manner, a portion of this collection was not fully sequenced by Addgene. If an Addgene verified full plasmid sequence is not available, please contact us prior to placing an order to request the full sequence.
How to cite: TFORF3198 was a gift from Feng Zhang (Addgene plasmid # 144674 ; http://n2t.net/addgene:144674 ; RRID:Addgene_144674)
