>Addgene plasmid #144674 | TFORF3198 | depositor partial sequence | sequence record 286137 | Insert
ATCGATTGATCAACAAGTTTGTACAAAAAAGTTGACATGCCCAAAGTCTTCCTGGTGAAGAGGAGGAGCC
TGGGGGTCTCGGTCCGCAGCTGGGATGAGCTCCCGGATGAGAAAAGGGCAGACACCTACATCCCAGTGGG
CCTAGGCCGCCTGCTCCACGACCCCCCCGAGGACTGCCGCAGCGACGGCGGCAGCAGCAGCGGCAGCGGC
AGCAGCAGCGCGGGGGAGCCTGGAGGAGCAGAGAGCAGCTCGTCCCCGCACGCCCCCGAGAGCGAAACCC
CCGAGCCCGGCGACGCCGAGGGCCCCGATGGACACCTGGCGACCAAGCAGCGCCCGGTCGCCAGATCGAA
AATCAAGTTCACCACAGGCACGTGCAGCGACTCGGTGGTTCACAGCTGTGACCTGTGTGGCAAGGGCTTC
CGTCTGCAGCGCATGCTGAACCGTCACCTCAAGTGCCACAACCAGGTGAAAAGACACCTGTGCACCTTCT
GCGGCAAGGGCTTCAACGACACCTTCGACCTGAAGAGGCACGTCCGCACACACACAGGCATTCGTCCCTA
CAAATGCAACGTCTGCAATAAAGCCTTCACCCAGCGCTGCTCTCTGGAGTCCCACCTGAAGAAAATCCAT
GGGGTGCAGCAGCAGTATGCCTATAAGCAGCGGCGGGACAAGCTCTACGTCTGCGAGGATTGCGGCTACA
CGGGCCCCACCCAGGAGGACCTGTACCTGCACGTGAACAGTGCCCATCCGGGCAGCTCGTTTCTCAAAAA
GACATCTAAAAAACTGGCAGCCCTTCTGCAGGGCAAGCTGACATCCGCACACCAGGAGAATACCAGCCTG
AGTGAGGAGGAGGAGAGGAAGTGCTCAACTTTCTTGTACAAAGTGGTTGATATCGGTAAGCCTATCCCTA
ACCCTCTCCTCGGTCTCGATTCTACGTAGTAATGAACTAGTCCGTAACTTGAAAGTATTTCGATTTCTTG
GCTTTATATATCTTGTGGAAAGGACGAGCAAGGTGGTGTTTACCTGCATCA
