>Addgene plasmid #144674 | TFORF3198 | depositor partial sequence | sequence record 286138 | Barcode
GCAAGGTGGTGTTTACCTGCATCA
